Addgene plasmid #164655: pCS2z-etsrp
Purpose: for the synthesis of zebrafish etsrp mRNA
Depositing lab: Didier Stainier. Depositing organization: Max Planck Institute for Heart and Lung Research. Publication: Endothelial versus pronephron fate decision is modulated by the transcription factors Cloche/Npas4l, Tal1, and Lmo2. Mattonet K, Riemslagh FW, Guenther S, Prummel KD, Kesavan G, Hans S, Ebersberger I, Brand M, Burger A, Reischauer S, Mosimann C, Stainier DYR. Sci Adv. 2022 Sep 2;8(35):eabn2082. doi: 10.1126/sciadv.abn2082. Epub 2022 Aug 31. PubMed 36044573.
Backbone
  Vector backbone: pCS2z
  Backbone manufacturer: addgene #62214
  Backbone size w/o insert (bp): 4292
  Total vector size (bp): 5393
  Vector type: mRNA synthesis
Growth in bacteria
  Bacterial resistance: Ampicillin, 100 μg/mL
  Growth temperature: 37°C
  Growth strain: DH5alpha
  Copy number: High Copy
Gene/Insert
  Gene/Insert name: etsrp (alt name: etv2)
  Species: D. rerio (zebrafish)
  Insert size (bp): 1101
  Entrez Gene: etsrp (a.k.a. ets1b, etv2, grc, wu:fc49b07, zgc:153819)
  Cloning method: Restriction Enzyme; 5′ cloning site EcoRI (not destroyed); 3′ cloning site XhoI (not destroyed)
  Sequencing primers: 5′ SP6; 3′ T3
Terms and licenses: Academic/Nonprofit Terms; Industry Terms: Not Available to Industry
How to cite: pCS2z-etsrp was a gift from Didier Stainier (Addgene plasmid # 164655 ; http://n2t.net/addgene:164655 ; RRID:Addgene_164655)
