[The description below was written by a language model from this plasmid's Addgene catalogue record and pLannotate feature annotations shown in this document.]
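Description:
pCS2z-etsrp is an mRNA-synthesis plasmid built on the pCS2z backbone, a derivative of the pCS2 family of expression and in vitro transcription vectors. It carries the zebrafish (D. rerio) etsrp coding sequence, also known as etv2, as an insert of about 1.1 kb cloned between EcoRI and XhoI sites that both remain intact, giving a total size of roughly 5.4 kb. The plasmid is maintained in E. coli through a high-copy ColE1/pUC-type origin and selected with ampicillin via the β-lactamase gene. An f1 origin and remnants of lac sequences (lac promoter and operator, lacZα and lacI fragments) are also present as backbone carry-over.

In the annotated sequence, an SP6 promoter lies immediately upstream of the insert, so SP6 RNA polymerase can generate sense etsrp transcript in vitro. A T3 promoter sits downstream in the opposite orientation and also serves as the reverse sequencing primer site. The simian CMV IE94 enhancer/promoter sits directly ahead of SP6 across the circular junction and could in principle drive expression in vertebrate cells, although the record lists only mRNA synthesis as the purpose. The automated annotation does not label the insert as etsrp. It instead flags a fragment similar to human FEV, which most likely reflects the conserved ETS DNA-binding domain shared among ETS-family transcription factors. No polyadenylation signal or epitope tag is annotated. The associated study concerns the choice between endothelial and pronephron fates in zebrafish, which fits the use of this construct to produce etsrp mRNA for overexpression experiments, though the record does not describe the delivery method.
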