Features (pLannotate 1.2.2; 13 found; start..end, strand, type, name):
     35..53      +  promoter       SP6 promoter: promoter for bacteriophage SP6 RNA polymerase
    814..1086    +  CDS            FEV (fragment): FEV_HUMAN - Also known as PET1. Experimental evidence at protein level: Swiss-Prot protein existence level 1. Functions as a transcriptional regulator. According to PubMed:12761502, it functions as a transcriptional repressor. Functions in the differentiation and the maintenance of the central serotonergic neurons. May play a role in cell growth. From Homo sapiens (Human).
   1689..1707    -  promoter       T3 promoter: promoter for bacteriophage T3 RNA polymerase
   1752..1768    -  protein_bind   lac operator: The lac repressor binds to the lac operator to inhibit transcription in E. coli. This inhibition can be relieved by adding lactose or isopropyl-β-D-thiogalactopyranoside (IPTG). lac repressor encoded by lacI
   1776..1806    -  promoter       lac promoter: promoter for the E. coli lac operon
   1821..1842    -  protein_bind   CAP binding site: CAP binding activates transcription in the presence of cAMP. E. coli catabolite activator protein
   1855..1947    -  CDS            lacI (fragment): lac repressor; lacI; The lac repressor binds to the lac operator to inhibit transcription in E. coli. This inhibition can be relieved by adding lactose or isopropyl-β-D-thiogalactopyranoside (IPTG).
   2130..2718    -  rep_origin     ori: high-copy-number ColE1/pMB1/pBR322/pUC origin of replication
   2889..3749    -  CDS            AmpR: β-lactamase; bla; confers resistance to ampicillin, carbenicillin, and related antibiotics
   3750..3854    -  promoter       AmpR promoter: bla
   3907..4335    -  rep_origin     f1 ori (sequence partly withheld): f1 bacteriophage origin of replication; arrow indicates direction of (+) strand synthesis
   4340..4406    -  CDS            lacZα (fragment): LacZα fragment of β-galactosidase; lacZ fragment
   4413..5390    +  promoter       CMV IE94 promoter: enhancer/promoter region of simian cytomegalovirus major immediate early transcription unit IE94
>Addgene plasmid #164655 | pCS2z-etsrp | addgene full sequence | sequence record 324729 | Addgene NGS Result
CGCCATTCTGCCTGGGGACGTCGGAGCAAGCTTGATTTAGGTGACACTATAGAATACAAGCTACTTGTTC
TTTTTGCAGGATCCCATCGATTCGAATTCGCCACCATGGAAATGTACCAATCTGGATTTTACACAGAAGA
CTTCAGAACTCAGGAGGTTCCTGCTGGTTTCGACTTCAGTTCATATGACTGCAGTGGTGAAGACCTGTCC
TTTTTATTAGACAGCAAAGGACCCGTCCAACAGCAGTATGCCGAAAACTACTCCGAGCCTCAGAAGGAGC
TGTTGCACAAAGGTCATGTTCTCACAGTCGACTCTGGGCTGTTCAATCTGGACTCTTTCCCTGAGTTCAG
CAACTGGGCAGCATACACTAATATTCCAGAAGGAATGGTTGCAGACAGACAGCAGGTTGGCTTTCAGGAA
TCAACTCAAACCTACCAGAACCTCGTCCCTCTCTGCACTCCAGCACAAAGCAGTACATTCAGTCCCACAA
TGGACACCAGCAGCCATTACCAACCTGGGAAAGGCCCAAGTCACAGAGGAGCATCCGGGACCGCCAGCCT
TGACCATTTGGGTGAATCAGACAGGACATATGGTTTGTATGAAGCAGAGCAGCAAAGCAGGTCTTCATAT
TGGTCCGACTACCCCTCACCCGGTTACTGCAGCTCCATGCCGCTTAGCCAGCCTGCATCCTCCTCATCCC
CTCCGGTCAGTCAGTCCGCTGAGCACTTCTGCCCCCGCGTGGTCAAAAGACGCAGCGCTCCTCCTCAAAG
ATCAGACAGAGAGGGCGAGATCACGCCAATGTCCGCCTACCCAGGATCTGGACCCATCCAGCTCTGGCAG
TTTCTGCTAGAACTCCTGCTGGATTCTGCTTGCCACACTTTTATAAGTTGGACTGGTGATGGCTGGGAGT
TTAAAATGTCAGATCCCGCTGAGGTGGCGAAGCGGTGGGGCCAGTGTAAAAACAAGCCTAAAATGAACTA
TGAGAAGCTCAGTCGTGGCCTGCGTTACTACTACCACAAAAACATCATTCACAAAACGGCGGGAAAGCGC
TACGTCTACCGCTTTGTCTGTGACGTGCAGGGCATGCTTGGAAAAACTGCACATGAAGTCTTGGCAAGTC
TAAACATCTCCCCGAATGCAGCATCTCCACAGTCTGTAGCAAACACAAGCCGCTCAGAGGAAACCACAGA
GTCCTGGACACATTAGCTCGAGCCTCTAGTAATTAAGTCTCAGCCACCGTTAACTGAACATGTCAAAACC
TGTGGAGACTGTTGAGATTTGATGTTCTGAAAAGATAAAGCCTATAAATAAAATGTTGCCCAAATTTCCT
GCCTGATGTTTTTCTTTGTCTTTGCTACATGGCTTTGCTGCTCGGATCGGCTCACTCTGTGTATGCCACG
TTCACTTTGTACTCTCCTTCTCACGGTAGGTTTATTATTTTTAGATGTGCAGTTAGTTTCTGTGAAATAA
CACACCACACACTGATATTGTCTGTGCATTGACTTGGTGAGTGCACATTGTTTTTGATCTTGACATATTT
ATATTTGATTGATCAGGTGAACTGTGTGAATCTAAAGTGCTCCATACAGATGTTCTGCATTGAAAATATT
CTCATTTTATTAGTGGAAGTGAGTGTATGCCAGCGGCCGCGGCGCCAATGCATTGGGCCCGGTACCCAGC
TTTTGTTCCCTTTAGTGAGGGTTAATTGCGCGCTTGGCGTAATCATGGTCATAGCTGTTTCCTGTGTGAA
ATTGTTATCCGCTCACAATTCCACACAACATACGAGCCGGGAGCATAAAGTGTAAAGCCTGGGGTGCCTA
ATGAGTGAGCTAACTCACATTAATTGCGTTGCGCTCACTGCCCGCTTTCCAGTCGGGAAACCTGTCGTGC
CAGCTGCATTAATGAATCGGCCAACGCGCGGGGAGAGGCGGTTTGCGTATTGGGCGCTCTTCCGCTTCCT
CGCTCACTGACTCGCTGCGCTCGGTCGTTCGGCTGCGGCGAGCGGTATCAGCTCACTCAAAGGCGGTAAT
ACGGTTATCCACAGAATCAGGGGATAACGCAGGAAAGAACATGTGAGCAAAAGGCCAGCAAAAGGCCAGG
AACCGTAAAAAGGCCGCGTTGCTGGCGTTTTTCCATAGGCTCCGCCCCCCTGACGAGCATCACAAAAATC
GACGCTCAAGTCAGAGGTGGCGAAACCCGACAGGACTATAAAGATACCAGGCGTTTCCCCCTGGAAGCTC
CCTCGTGCGCTCTCCTGTTCCGACCCTGCCGCTTACCGGATACCTGTCCGCCTTTCTCCCTTCGGGAAGC
GTGGCGCTTTCTCATAGCTCACGCTGTAGGTATCTCAGTTCGGTGTAGGTCGTTCGCTCCAAGCTGGGCT
GTGTGCACGAACCCCCCGTTCAGCCCGACCGCTGCGCCTTATCCGGTAACTATCGTCTTGAGTCCAACCC
GGTAAGACACGACTTATCGCCACTGGCAGCAGCCACTGGTAACAGGATTAGCAGAGCGAGGTATGTAGGC
GGTGCTACAGAGTTCTTGAAGTGGTGGCCTAACTACGGCTACACTAGAAGAACAGTATTTGGTATCTGCG
CTCTGCTGAAGCCAGTTACCTTCGGAAAAAGAGTTGGTAGCTCTTGATCCGGCAAACAAACCACCGCTGG
TAGCGGTGGTTTTTTTGTTTGCAAGCAGCAGATTACGCGCAGAAAAAAAGGATCTCAAGAAGATCCTTTG
ATCTTTTCTACGGGGTCTGACGCTCAGTGGAACGAAAACTCACGTTAAGGGATTTTGGTCATGAGATTAT
CAAAAAGGATCTTCACCTAGATCCTTTTAAATTAAAAATGAAGTTTTAAATCAATCTAAAGTATATATGA
GTAAACTTGGTCTGACAGTTACCAATGCTTAATCAGTGAGGCACCTATCTCAGCGATCTGTCTATTTCGT
TCATCCATAGTTGCCTGACTCCCCGTCGTGTAGATAACTACGATACGGGAGGGCTTACCATCTGGCCCCA
GTGCTGCAATGATACCGCGAGACCCACGCTCACCGGCTCCAGATTTATCAGCAATAAACCAGCCAGCCGG
AAGGGCCGAGCGCAGAAGTGGTCCTGCAACTTTATCCGCCTCCATCCAGTCTATTAATTGTTGCCGGGAA
GCTAGAGTAAGTAGTTCGCCAGTTAATAGTTTGCGCAACGTTGTTGCCATTGCTACAGGCATCGTGGTGT
CACGCTCGTCGTTTGGTATGGCTTCATTCAGCTCCGGTTCCCAACGATCAAGGCGAGTTACATGATCCCC
CATGTTGTGCAAAAAAGCGGTTAGCTCCTTCGGTCCTCCGATCGTTGTCAGAAGTAAGTTGGCCGCAGTG
TTATCACTCATGGTTATGGCAGCACTGCATAATTCTCTTACTGTCATGCCATCCGTAAGATGCTTTTCTG
TGACTGGTGAGTACTCAACCAAGTCATTCTGAGAATAGTGTATGCGGCGACCGAGTTGCTCTTGCCCGGC
GTCAATACGGGATAATACCGCGCCACATAGCAGAACTTTAAAAGTGCTCATCATTGGAAAACGTTCTTCG
GGGCGAAAACTCTCAAGGATCTTACCGCTGTTGAGATCCAGTTCGATGTAACCCACTCGTGCACCCAACT
GATCTTCAGCATCTTTTACTTTCACCAGCGTTTCTGGGTGAGCAAAAACAGGAAGGCAAAATGCCGCAAA
AAAGGGAATAAGGGCGACACGGAAATGTTGAATACTCATACTCTTCCTTTTTCAATATTATTGAAGCATT
TATCAGGGTTATTGTCTCATGAGCGGATACATATTTGAATGTATTTAGAAAAATAAACAAATAGGGGTTC
CGCGCACATTTCCCCGAAAAGTGCCACCTAAATTGTAAGCGTTAATATTTTGTTAAAATTCGCGTTAAAT
TTTTGTTAAATCAGCTCATTTTTTAACCAATAGGCCGAAATCGGCAAAATCCCTTATAAATCAAAAGAAT
AGACCGAGATAGGGT
[37 nt withheld, positions 4006-4042]
AAAGAACGTGGACTCCAACGTCAAAGG
[49 nt withheld, positions 4070-4118]
T
[91 nt withheld, positions 4120-4210]
G
[124 nt withheld, positions 4212-4335]
CCCATTCGCCATTCAGGCTGCGCAACTGTTGGGAAGGGCGATCGGTGCGGGCCTCTTCGCTATTACGCCA
GTCGACCGCCAATTCAATATGGCGTATATGGACTCATGCCAATTCAATATGGTGGATCTGGACCTGTGCC
AATTCAATATGGCGTATATGGACTCGTGCCAATTCAATATGGTGGATCTGGACCCCAGCCAATTCAATAT
GGCGGACTTGGCACCATGCCAATTCAATATGGCGGACCTGGCACTGTGCCAACTGGGGAGGGGTCTACTT
GGCACGGTGCCAAGTTTGAGGAGGGGTCTTGGCCCTGTGCCAAGTCCGCCATATTGAATTGGCATGGTGC
CAATAATGGCGGCCATATTGGCTATATGCCAGGATCAATATATAGGCAATATCCAATATGGCCCTATGCC
AATATGGCTATTGGCCAGGTTCAATACTATGTATTGGCCCTATGCCATATAGTATTCCATATATGGGTTT
TCCTATTGACGTAGATAGCCCCTCCCAATGGGCGGTCCCATATACCATATATGGGGCTTCCTAATACCGC
CCATAGCCACTCCCCCATTGACGTCAATGGTCTCTATATATGGTCTTTCCTATTGACGTCATATGGGCGG
TCCTATTGACGTATATGGCGCCTCCCCCATTGACGTCAATTACGGTAAATGGCCCGCCTGGCTCAATGCC
CATTGACGTCAATAGGACCACCCACCATTGACGTCAATGGGATGGCTCATTGCCCATTCATATCCGTTCT
CACGCCCCCTATTGACGTCAATGACGGTAAATGGCCCACTTGGCAGTACATCAATATCTATTAATAGTAA
CTTGGCAAGTACATTACTATTGGAAGTACGCCAGGGTACATTGGCAGTACTCCCATTGACGTCAATGGCG
GTAAATGGCCCGCGATGGCTGCCAAGTACATCCCCATTGACGTCAATGGGGAGGGGCAATGACGCAAATG
GGCGTTCCATTGACGTAAATGGGCGGTAGGCGTGCCTAATGGGAGGTCTATATAAGCAATGCTCGTTTAG
GGAAC
